>Addgene plasmid #144252 | TFORF2878 | addgene full sequence | sequence record 404132 | Addgene NGS Result
TTAATGTAGTCTTATGCAATACTCTTGTAGTCTTGCAACATGGTAACGATGAGTTAGCAACATGCCTTAC
AAGGAGAGAAAAAGCACCGTGCATGCCGATTGGTGGAAGTAAGGTGGTACGATCGTGCCTTATTAGGAAG
GCAACAGACGGGTCTGACATGGATTGGACGAACCACTGAATTGCCGCATTGCAGAGATATTGTATTTAAG
TGCCTAGCTCGATACATAAACGGGTCTCTCTGGTTAGACCAGATCTGAGCCTGGGAGCTCTCTGGCTAAC
TAGGGAACCCACTGCTTAAGCCTCAATAAAGCTTGCCTTGAGTGCTTCAAGTAGTGTGTGCCCGTCTGTT
GTGTGACTCTGGTAACTAGAGATCCCTCAGACCCTTTTAGTCAGTGTGGAAAATCTCTAGCAGTGGCGCC
CGAACAGGGACTTGAAAGCGAAAGGGAAACCAGAGGAGCTCTCTCGACGCAGGACTCGGCTTGCTGAAGC
GCGCACGGCAAGAGGCGAGGGGCGGCGACTGGTGAGTACGCCAAAAATTTTGACTAGCGGAGGCTAGAAG
GAGAGAGATGGGTGCGAGAGCGTCAGTATTAAGCGGGGGAGAATTAGATCGCGATGGGAAAAAATTCGGT
TAAGGCCAGGGGGAAAGAAAAAATATAAATTAAAACATATAGTATGGGCAAGCAGGGAGCTAGAACGATT
CGCAGTTAATCCTGGCCTGTTAGAAACATCAGAAGGCTGTAGACAAATACTGGGACAGCTACAACCATCC
CTTCAGACAGGATCAGAAGAACTTAGATCATTATATAATACAGTAGCAACCCTCTATTGTGTGCATCAAA
GGATAGAGATAAAAGACACCAAGGAAGCTTTAGACAAGATAGAGGAAGAGCAAAACAAAAGTAAGACCAC
CGCACAGCAAGCGGCCGCTGATCTTCAGACCTGGAGGAGGAGATATGAGGGACAATTGGAGAAGTGAATT
ATATAAATATAAAGTAGTAAAAATTGAACCATTAGGAGTAGCACCCACCAAGGCAAAGAGAAGAGTGGTG
CAGAGAGAAAAAAGAGCAGTGGGAATAGGAGCTTTGTTCCTTGGGTTCTTGGGAGCAGCAGGAAGCACTA
TGGGCGCAGCGTCAATGACGCTGACGGTACAGGCCAGACAATTATTGTCTGGTATAGTGCAGCAGCAGAA
CAATTTGCTGAGGGCTATTGAGGCGCAACAGCATCTGTTGCAACTCACAGTCTGGGGCATCAAGCAGCTC
CAGGCAAGAATCCTGGCTGTGGAAAGATACCTAAAGGATCAACAGCTCCTGGGGATTTGGGGTTGCTCTG
GAAAACTCATTTGCACCACTGCTGTGCCTTGGAATGCTAGTTGGAGTAATAAATCTCTGGAACAGATTTG
GAATCACACGACCTGGATGGAGTGGGACAGAGAAATTAACAATTACACAAGCTTAATACACTCCTTAATT
GAAGAATCGCAAAACCAGCAAGAAAAGAATGAACAAGAATTATTGGAATTAGATAAATGGGCAAGTTTGT
GGAATTGGTTTAACATAACAAATTGGCTGTGGTATATAAAATTATTCATAATGATAGTAGGAGGCTTGGT
AGGTTTAAGAATAGTTTTTGCTGTACTTTCTATAGTGAATAGAGTTAGGCAGGGATATTCACCATTATCG
TTTCAGACCCACCTCCCAACCCCGAGGGGACCCATGCATTGCATCTCAATTAGTCAGCAACCAGGTGTGG
AAAGTCCCCAGGCTCCCCAGCAGGCAGAAGTATGCAAAGCATGCGTCTCAATTAGTCAGCAACCATAGTC
CCGCCCCTAACTCCGCCCATCCCGCCCCTAACTCCGCCCAGTTCCGCCCATTCTCCGCCCCATGGCTGAC
TAATTTTTTTTATTTATGCAGAGGCCGAGGCCGCCTCGGCCTCTGAGCTATTCCAGAAGTAGTGAGGAGG
CTTTTTTGGAGGCCTAGGCTTTTGCAAAAAGCTTTCTAGAGGTACCACCGGAGCTTACCATGACCGAGTA
CAAGCCCACGGTGCGCCTCGCCACCCGCGACGACGTCCCCAGGGCCGTACGCACCCTCGCCGCCGCGTTC
GCCGACTACCCCGCCACGCGCCACACCGTCGATCCGGACCGCCACATCGAGCGGGTCACCGAGCTGCAAG
AACTCTTCCTCACGCGCGTCGGGCTCGACATCGGCAAGGTGTGGGTCGCGGACGACGGCGCCGCCGTGGC
GGTCTGGACCACGCCGGAGAGCGTCGAAGCGGGGGCGGTGTTCGCCGAGATCGGCCCGCGCATGGCCGAG
TTGAGCGGTTCCCGGCTGGCCGCGCAGCAACAGATGGAAGGCCTCCTGGCGCCGCACCGGCCCAAGGAGC
CCGCGTGGTTCCTGGCCACCGTCGGCGTCTCGCCCGACCACCAGGGCAAGGGTCTGGGCAGCGCCGTCGT
GCTCCCCGGAGTGGAGGCGGCCGAGCGCGCCGGGGTGCCCGCCTTCCTGGAGACCTCCGCGCCCCGCAAC
CTCCCCTTCTACGAGCGGCTCGGCTTCACCGTCACCGCCGACGTCGAGGTGCCCGAAGGACCGCGCACCT
GGTGCATGACCCGCAAGCCCGGTGCCAGTTAACGAATTCTAGATCTTGAGACAAATGGCAGTATTCATCC
ACAATTTTAAAAGAAAAGGGGGGATTGGGGGGTACAGTGCAGGGGAAAGAATAGTAGACATAATAGCAAC
AGACATACAAACTAAAGAATTACAAAAACAAATTACAAAAATTCAAAATTTTCGGGTTTATTACAGGGAC
AGCAGAGATCCACTTTGGCGCCGGCTCGAGGCCTGCAGGTGCAAAGATGGATAAAGTTTTAAACAGAGAG
GAATCTTTGCAGCTAATGGACCTTCTAGGTCTTGAAAGGAGTGGGAATTGGCTCCGGTGCCCGTCAGTGG
GCAGAGCGCACATCGCCCACAGTCCCCGAGAAGTTGGGGGGAGGGGTCGGCAATTGAACCGGTGCCTAGA
GAAGGTGGCGCGGGGTAAACTGGGAAAGTGATGTCGTGTACTGGCTCCGCCTTTTTCCCGAGGGTGGGGG
AGAACCGTATATAAGTGCAGTAGTCGCCGTGAACGTTCTTTTTCGCAACGGGTTTGCCGCCAGAACACAG
GTAAGTGCCGTGTGTGGTTCCCGCGGGCCTGGCCTCTTTACGGGTTATGGCCCTTGCGTGCCTTGAATTA
CTTCCACCTGGCTGCAGTACGTGATTCTTGATCCCGAGCTTCGGGTTGGAAGTGGGTGGGAGAGTTCGAG
GCCTTGCGCTTAAGGAGCCCCTTCGCCTCGTGCTTGAGTTGAGGCCTGGCCTGGGCGCTGGGGCCGCCGC
GTGCGAATCTGGTGGCACCTTCGCGCCTGTCTCGCTGCTTTCGATAAGTCTCTAGCCATTTAAAATTTTT
GATGACCTGCTGCGACGCTTTTTTTCTGGCAAGATAGTCTTGTAAATGCGGGCCAAGATCTGCACACTGG
TATTTCGGTTTTTGGGGCCGCGGGCGGCGACGGGGCCCGTGCGTCCCAGCGCACATGTTCGGCGAGGCGG
GGCCTGCGAGCGCGGCCACCGAGAATCGGACGGGGGTAGTCTCAAGCTGGCCGGCCTGCTCTGGTGCCTG
GCCTCGCGCCGCCGTGTATCGCCCCGCCCTGGGCGGCAAGGCTGGCCCGGTCGGCACCAGTTGCGTGAGC
GGAAAGATGGCCGCTTCCCGGCCCTGCTGCAGGGAGCTCAAAATGGAGGACGCGGCGCTCGGGAGAGCGG
GCGGGTGAGTCACCCACACAAAGGAAAAGGGCCTTTCCGTCCTCAGCCGTCGCTTCATGTGACTCCACGG
AGTACCGGGCGCCGTCCAGGCACCTCGATTAGTTCTCGAGCTTTTGGAGTACGTCGTCTTTAGGTTGGGG
GGAGGGGTTTTATGCGATGGAGTTTCCCCACACTGAGTGGGTGGAGACTGAAGTTAGGCCAGCTTGGCAC
TTGATGTAATTCTCCTTGGAATTTGCCCTTTTTGAGTTTGGATCTTGGTTCATTCTCAAGCCTCAGACAG
TGGTTCAAAGTTTTTTTCTTCCATTTCAGGTGTCGTGAGGCTAGCACCGCCACCATGGCGACGTCTCTGC
ATGAGGGACCCACGAACCAGCTGGATCTGCTCATCCGGGCCGTGGAAGCATCAGTTCACAGCAGTAATGC
ACACTGTACAGATAAGACAATTGAAGCTGCTGAAGCCCTGCTTCATATGGAATCTCCTACCTGCTTGAGG
GATTCAAGAAGTCCTGTGGAAGTGTTTGTTCCTCCTTGTGTATCAACTCCAGAATTCATCCATGCTGCTA
TGAGGCCAGATGTCATTACAGAAACTGTAGTGGAGGTGTCAACTGAAGAGTCTGAACCCATGGATACCTC
TCCTATTCCAACATCACCAGATAGCCATGAACCAATGAAAAAGAAAAAAGGAAACACAACCTATTTGTGG
GAGTTTCTTTTAGATCTACTTCAAGATAAAAATACTTGTCCCAGGTATATTAAATGGACTCAGAGAGAAA
AAGGCATATTCAAGCTGGTGGATTCAAAGGCTGTCTCTAAGCTTTGGGGAAAGCATAAGAACAAACCAGA
CATGAACTATGAAACCATGGGACGAGCTTTGAGATACTACTACCAAAGGGGAATTCTTGCAAAGGTTGAA
GGACAGAGGCTTGTATATCAGTTCAAGGATATGCCGAAAAACATAGTGGTCATAGATGATGACAAAAGTG
AAACCTGTAATGAAGATTTAGCAGGAACTACTGATGAAAAATCATTAGAACGAGTGTCACTGTCTGCAGA
AAGTCTCCTGAAAGCAGCATCCTCTGTTCGCAGTGGAAAAAATTCATCCCCTATAAACTGCTCCAGAGCA
GAGAAGGGTGTAGCTAGAGTTGTGAATATCACTTCCCCTGGGCACGATGCTTCATCCAGGTCTCCTACTA
CCACTGCATCTGTGTCAGCAACAGCAGCTCCAAGGACAGTTCGTGTGGCAATGCAGGTACCTGTTGTAAT
GACATCATTGGGTCAGAAAATTTCAACTGTGGCAGTTCAGTCAGTTAATGCAGGTGCACCATTAATAACC
AGCACTAGTCCAACAACAGCGACCTCTCCAAAGGTAGTCATTCAGACAATCCCTACTGTGATGCCAGCTT
CTACTGAAAATGGAGACAAAATCACCATGCAGCCTGCCAAAATTATTACCATCCCAGCTACACAGCTTGC
ACAGTGTCAACTGCAGACAAAGTCAAATCTGACTGGATCAGGAAGCATTAACATTGTTGGAACCCCATTG
GCTGTGAGAGCACTTACCCCTGTTTCAATAGCCCATGGTACACCTGTAATGAGACTATCAATGCCTACTC
AGCAGGCATCTGGCCAGACTCCTCCTCGAGTTATCAGTGCAGTCATAAAGGGGCCAGAGGTTAAATCGGA
AGCAGTGGCAAAAAAGCAAGAACATGATGTGAAAACTTTGCAGCTAGTAGAAGAAAAACCAGCAGATGGA
AATAAGACAGTGACCCACGTAGTGGTTGTCAGTGCGCCTTCAGCTATTGCCCTTCCTGTAACTATGAAAA
CAGAAGGACTAGTGACATGTGAGAAATAGTAATGAACTAGTCCGTAACTTGAAAGTATTTCGATTTCTTG
GCTTTATATATCTTGTGGAAAGGACGAAGGATAGGATTTCAGTGGATCCAAACGCGTTAAGTCGACAATC
AACCTCTGGATTACAAAATTTGTGAAAGATTGACTGGTATTCTTAACTATGTTGCTCCTTTTACGCTATG
TGGATACGCTGCTTTAATGCCTTTGTATCATGCTATTGCTTCCCGTATGGCTTTCATTTTCTCCTCCTTG
TATAAATCCTGGTTGCTGTCTCTTTATGAGGAGTTGTGGCCCGTTGTCAGGCAACGTGGCGTGGTGTGCA
CTGTGTTTGCTGACGCAACCCCCACTGGTTGGGGCATTGCCACCACCTGTCAGCTCCTTTCCGGGACTTT
CGCTTTCCCCCTCCCTATTGCCACGGCGGAACTCATCGCCGCCTGCCTTGCCCGCTGCTGGACAGGGGCT
CGGCTGTTGGGCACTGACAATTCCGTGGTGTTGTCGGGGAAATCATCGTCCTTTCCTTGGCTGCTCGCCT
GTGTTGCCACCTGGATTCTGCGCGGGACGTCCTTCTGCTACGTCCCTTCGGCCCTCAATCCAGCGGACCT
TCCTTCCCGCGGCCTGCTGCCGGCTCTGCGGCCTCTTCCGCGTCTTCGCCTTCGCCCTCAGACGAGTCGG
ATCTCCCTTTGGGCCGCCTCCCCGCGTCGACTTTAAGACCAATGACTTACAAGGCAGCTGTAGATCTTAG
CCACTTTTTAAAAGAAAAGGGGGGACTGGAAGGGCTAATTCACTCCCAACGAAGACAAGATCTGCTTTTT
GCTTGTACTGGGTCTCTCTGGTTAGACCAGATCTGAGCCTGGGAGCTCTCTGGCTAACTAGGGAACCCAC
TGCTTAAGCCTCAATAAAGCTTGCCTTGAGTGCTTCAAGTAGTGTGTGCCCGTCTGTTGTGTGACTCTGG
TAACTAGAGATCCCTCAGACCCTTTTAGTCAGTGTGGAAAATCTCTAGCAGTACGTATAGTAGTTCATGT
CATCTTATTATTCAGTATTTATAACTTGCAAAGAAATGAATATCAGAGAGTGAGAGGAACTTGTTTATTG
CAGCTTATAATGGTTACAAATAAAGCAATAGCATCACAAATTTCACAAATAAAGCATTTTTTTCACTGCA
TTCTAGTTGTGGTTTGTCCAAACTCATCAATGTATCTTATCATGTCTGGCTCTAGCTATCCCGCCCCTAA
CTCCGCCCATCCCGCCCCTAACTCCGCCCAGTTCCGCCCATTCTCCGCCCCATGGCTGACTAATTTTTTT
TATTTATGCAGAGGCCGAGGCCGCCTCGGCCTCTGAGCTATTCCAGAAGTAGTGAGGAGGCTTTTTTGGA
GGCCTAGGGACGTACCCAATTCGCCCTATAGTGAGTCGTATTACGCGCGCTCACTGGCCGTCGTTTTACA
ACGTCGTGACTGGGAAAACCCTGGCGTTACCCAACTTAATCGCCTTGCAGCACATCCCCCTTTCGCCAGC
TGGCGTAATAGCGAAGAGGCCCGCACCGATCGCCCTTCCCAACAGTTGCGCAGCCTGAATGGCGAATGGG
[124 nt withheld, positions 7211-7334]
C
[91 nt withheld, positions 7336-7426]
A
[49 nt withheld, positions 7428-7476]
CCTTTGACGTTGGAGTCCACGTTCTTT
[37 nt withheld, positions 7504-7540]
ACCCTATCTCGGTCTATTCTTTTGATTTATAAGGGATTTTGCCGATTTCGGCCTATTGGTTAAAAAATGA
GCTGATTTAACAAAAATTTAACGCGAATTTTAACAAAATATTAACGCTTACAATTTAGGTGGCACTTTTC
GGGGAAATGTGCGCGGAACCCCTATTTGTTTATTTTTCTAAATACATTCAAATATGTATCCGCTCATGAG
ACAATAACCCTGATAAATGCTTCAATAATATTGAAAAAGGAAGAGTATGAGTATTCAACATTTCCGTGTC
GCCCTTATTCCCTTTTTTGCGGCATTTTGCCTTCCTGTTTTTGCTCACCCAGAAACGCTGGTGAAAGTAA
AAGATGCTGAAGATCAGTTGGGTGCACGAGTGGGTTACATCGAACTGGATCTCAACAGCGGTAAGATCCT
TGAGAGTTTTCGCCCCGAAGAACGTTTTCCAATGATGAGCACTTTTAAAGTTCTGCTATGTGGCGCGGTA
TTATCCCGTATTGACGCCGGGCAAGAGCAACTCGGTCGCCGCATACACTATTCTCAGAATGACTTGGTTG
AGTACTCACCAGTCACAGAAAAGCATCTTACGGATGGCATGACAGTAAGAGAATTATGCAGTGCTGCCAT
AACCATGAGTGATAACACTGCGGCCAACTTACTTCTGACAACGATCGGAGGACCGAAGGAGCTAACCGCT
TTTTTGCACAACATGGGGGATCATGTAACTCGCCTTGATCGTTGGGAACCGGAGCTGAATGAAGCCATAC
CAAACGACGAGCGTGACACCACGATGCCTGTAGCAATGGCAACAACGTTGCGCAAACTATTAACTGGCGA
ACTACTTACTCTAGCTTCCCGGCAACAATTAATAGACTGGATGGAGGCGGATAAAGTTGCAGGACCACTT
CTGCGCTCGGCCCTTCCGGCTGGCTGGTTTATTGCTGATAAATCTGGAGCCGGTGAGCGTGGGTCTCGCG
GTATCATTGCAGCACTGGGGCCAGATGGTAAGCCCTCCCGTATCGTAGTTATCTACACGACGGGGAGTCA
GGCAACTATGGATGAACGAAATAGACAGATCGCTGAGATAGGTGCCTCACTGATTAAGCATTGGTAACTG
TCAGACCAAGTTTACTCATATATACTTTAGATTGATTTAAAACTTCATTTTTAATTTAAAAGGATCTAGG
TGAAGATCCTTTTTGATAATCTCATGACCAAAATCCCTTAACGTGAGTTTTCGTTCCACTGAGCGTCAGA
CCCCGTAGAAAAGATCAAAGGATCTTCTTGAGATCCTTTTTTTCTGCGCGTAATCTGCTGCTTGCAAACA
AAAAAACCACCGCTACCAGCGGTGGTTTGTTTGCCGGATCAAGAGCTACCAACTCTTTTTCCGAAGGTAA
CTGGCTTCAGCAGAGCGCAGATACCAAATACTGTTCTTCTAGTGTAGCCGTAGTTAGGCCACCACTTCAA
GAACTCTGTAGCACCGCCTACATACCTCGCTCTGCTAATCCTGTTACCAGTGGCTGCTGCCAGTGGCGAT
AAGTCGTGTCTTACCGGGTTGGACTCAAGACGATAGTTACCGGATAAGGCGCAGCGGTCGGGCTGAACGG
GGGGTTCGTGCACACAGCCCAGCTTGGAGCGAACGACCTACACCGAACTGAGATACCTACAGCGTGAGCT
ATGAGAAAGCGCCACGCTTCCCGAAGGGAGAAAGGCGGACAGGTATCCGGTAAGCGGCAGGGTCGGAACA
GGAGAGCGCACGAGGGAGCTTCCAGGGGGAAACGCCTGGTATCTTTATAGTCCTGTCGGGTTTCGCCACC
TCTGACTTGAGCGTCGATTTTTGTGATGCTCGTCAGGGGGGCGGAGCCTATGGAAAAACGCCAGCAACGC
GGCCTTTTTACGGTTCCTGGCCTTTTGCTGGCCTTTTGCTCACATGTTCTTTCCTGCGTTATCCCCTGAT
TCTGTGGATAACCGTATTACCGCCTTTGAGTGAGCTGATACCGCTCGCCGCAGCCGAACGACCGAGCGCA
GCGAGTCAGTGAGCGAGGAAGCGGAAGAGCGCCCAATACGCAAACCGCCTCTCCCCGCGCGTTGGCCGAT
TCATTAATGCAGCTGGCACGACAGGTTTCCCGACTGGAAAGCGGGCAGTGAGCGCAACGCAATTAATGTG
AGTTAGCTCACTCATTAGGCACCCCAGGCTTTACACTTTATGCTTCCGGCTCGTATGTTGTGTGGAATTG
TGAGCGGATAACAATTTCACACAGGAAACAGCTATGACCATGATTACGCCAAGCGCGCAATTAACCCTCA
CTAAAGGGAACAAAAGCTGGAGCTGCAAGC
Features (pLannotate 1.2.2; 31 found; start..end, strand, type, name):
      5..231     +  promoter       RSV promoter: Rous sarcoma virus enhancer/promoter
    232..412     +  LTR            5' LTR (truncated): truncated 5' long terminal repeat (LTR) from HIV-1
    459..584     +  misc_feature   HIV-1 Ψ: packaging signal of human immunodeficiency virus type 1
    568..931     +  CDS            HIV-1 gag (fragment): gag protein from human immunodeficiency virus 1; gag
   1077..1310    +  misc_feature   RRE: The Rev response element (RRE) of HIV-1 allows for Rev-dependent mRNA export from the nucleus to the cytoplasm.
   1687..1713    +  CDS            Rev (fragment): human immunodeficiency virus 1 (HIV-1) Rev protein; rev; enhances nuclear export of unspliced and incompletely spliced viral mRNAs
   1720..1743    +  promoter       SV40 promoter (fragment): SV40 early promoter
   1744..1815    +  promoter       SV40 promoter (fragment): SV40 enhancer and early promoter
   1839..1974    +  rep_origin     SV40 ori: SV40 origin of replication
   2020..2616    +  CDS            PuroR (fragment): puromycin N-acetyltransferase; pac from Streptomyces; confers resistance to puromycin
   2665..2782    +  misc_feature   cPPT/CTS: central polypurine tract and central termination sequence of HIV-1
   2847..2913    +  CDS            small t antigen (fragment): SV40 (simian virus 40) small t antigen
   2920..4098    +  promoter       EF-1α promoter: strong constitutive promoter for human elongation factor EF-1α
   4163..5626    +  CDS            ELF2 (fragment): ELF2_HUMAN - Also known as NERF Experimental evidence at protein level: Swiss-Prot protein existence level 1. Isoform 2 may function in repression of RUNX1-mediated transactivation. From Homo sapiens (Human).
   5642..5695    +  promoter       U6 promoter (fragment): RNA polymerase III promoter for human U6 snRNA
   5737..6325    +  misc_feature   WPRE: woodchuck hepatitis virus posttranscriptional regulatory element
   6376..6395    +  misc_feature   cPPT/CTS (fragment): central polypurine tract and central termination sequence of HIV-1
   6397..6630    +  LTR            3' LTR (ΔU3): self-inactivating 3' long terminal repeat (LTR) from HIV-1
   6708..6829    +  polyA_signal   SV40 poly(A) signal: SV40 polyadenylation signal
   6869..7004    +  rep_origin     SV40 ori: SV40 origin of replication
   7025..7043    -  promoter       T7 promoter: promoter for bacteriophage T7 RNA polymerase
   7051..7206    +  CDS            lacZα (fragment): LacZα fragment of β-galactosidase; lacZ fragment
   7211..7639    +  rep_origin     f1 ori (sequence partly withheld): f1 bacteriophage origin of replication; arrow indicates direction of (+) strand synthesis
   7692..7796    +  promoter       AmpR promoter: bla
   7797..8657    +  CDS            AmpR: β-lactamase; bla; confers resistance to ampicillin, carbenicillin, and related antibiotics
   8828..9416    +  rep_origin     ori: high-copy-number ColE1/pMB1/pBR322/pUC origin of replication
   9599..9691    +  CDS            lacI (fragment): lac repressor; lacI; The lac repressor binds to the lac operator to inhibit transcription in E. coli. This inhibition can be relieved by adding lactose or isopropyl-β-D-thiogalactopyranoside (IPTG).
   9704..9725    +  protein_bind   CAP binding site: CAP binding activates transcription in the presence of cAMP. E. coli catabolite activator protein
   9740..9770    +  promoter       lac promoter: promoter for the E. coli lac operon
   9778..9794    +  protein_bind   lac operator: The lac repressor binds to the lac operator to inhibit transcription in E. coli. This inhibition can be relieved by adding lactose or isopropyl-β-D-thiogalactopyranoside (IPTG). lac repressor encoded by lacI
   9839..9857    +  promoter       T3 promoter: promoter for bacteriophage T3 RNA polymerase
