[The description below was written by a language model from this plasmid's Addgene catalogue record and pLannotate feature annotations shown in this document.]
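Description:
TFORF2878 is a lentiviral mammalian expression plasmid built on the pLX_TRC317 backbone from the Broad Institute Genetic Perturbation Platform. It carries the human ETS-family transcription factor ELF2 (also known as NERF) as a synthesized open reading frame. It belongs to a barcoded transcription factor ORF collection in which each clone has a unique 24-bp barcode, so that the overexpressed factor can be identified by sequencing in pooled screens. The barcode itself is not annotated in the feature table. In bacteria the plasmid is maintained through a high-copy ColE1/pUC-type origin with ampicillin resistance (AmpR). An f1 origin and residual lac/T7/T3 cloning-vector elements are also present. The depositor warns that recombination can occur, a known risk with LTR-containing plasmids.

The transfer cassette has a third-generation, self-inactivating layout. An RSV promoter fused to a truncated HIV-1 5' LTR drives production of the genomic RNA. This is followed by the Ψ packaging signal with a gag fragment, the RRE for Rev-dependent nuclear export, and a ΔU3 3' LTR with a downstream SV40 poly(A) signal. Inside the provirus, an SV40 early promoter/origin drives the puromycin N-acetyltransferase gene for selection of transduced cells. A cPPT/CTS element, which aids nuclear import of the viral genome, sits after this marker. The strong constitutive EF-1α promoter then drives the ELF2 coding sequence. A WPRE lies downstream of ELF2 and enhances transcript stability and expression. A short U6 promoter fragment is annotated between the ORF and the WPRE, and its role is not stated in the record. The construct is intended for stable ELF2 overexpression, for example in pooled directed-differentiation screens.
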