Addgene plasmid #144252: TFORF2878
Purpose: Lentiviral vector for overexpressing transcription factor ORFs with unique 24-bp barcodes. Barcodes facilitate identification of transcription factors in pooled screens.
Depositing lab: Feng Zhang. Depositing organization: Broad Institute. Publication: A transcription factor atlas of directed differentiation. Joung J, Ma S, Tay T, Geiger-Schuller KR, Kirchgatterer PC, Verdine VK, Guo B, Arias-Garcia MA, Allen WE, Singh A, Kuksenko O, Abudayyeh OO, Gootenberg JS, Fu Z, Macrae RK, Buenrostro JD, Regev A, Zhang F. Cell. 2023 Jan 5;186(1):209-229.e26. doi: 10.1016/j.cell.2022.11.026. PubMed 36608654.
Backbone
  Vector backbone: pLX_TRC317
  Backbone manufacturer: Broad Institute Genetic Perturbation Platform
  Backbone size w/o insert (bp): 8264
  Vector type: Mammalian Expression, Lentiviral
  Selectable markers: Puromycin
Growth in bacteria
  Bacterial resistance: Ampicillin, 100 μg/mL
  Growth temperature: 37°C
  Growth strain: NEB Stable
  Copy number: High Copy
Gene/Insert
  Gene/Insert name: ELF2
  Species: H. sapiens (human)
  Insert size (bp): 1616
  Entrez Gene: ELF2 (a.k.a. EU32, NERF, NERF-1A, NERF-1B, NERF-1a,b, NERF-2)
  Promoter: EF1a
  Cloning method: Unknown
  Sequencing primers: 5′ GGGTGGAGACTGAAGTTAGGCCAG; 3′ CACATAGCGTAAAAGGAGCAACATAG
Terms and licenses: Academic/Nonprofit Terms; Industry Terms: Not Available to Industry
Depositor comments: NM_001276457,ENST00000379549 . The transcription factor ORF portion of this plasmid was synthesized by Genewiz. Please test multiple small colonies in case of plasmid recombination. To make this collection available in a timely manner, a portion of this collection was not fully sequenced by Addgene. If an Addgene verified full plasmid sequence is not available, please contact us prior to placing an order to request the full sequence.
How to cite: TFORF2878 was a gift from Feng Zhang (Addgene plasmid # 144252 ; http://n2t.net/addgene:144252 ; RRID:Addgene_144252)
