>Addgene plasmid #144252 | TFORF2878 | depositor partial sequence | sequence record 284871 | Insert
ACCGCCACCATGGCGACGTCTCTGCATGAGGGACCCACGAACCAGCTGGATCTGCTCATCCGGGCCGTGG
AAGCATCAGTTCACAGCAGTAATGCACACTGTACAGATAAGACAATTGAAGCTGCTGAAGCCCTGCTTCA
TATGGAATCTCCTACCTGCTTGAGGGATTCAAGAAGTCCTGTGGAAGTGTTTGTTCCTCCTTGTGTATCA
ACTCCAGAATTCATCCATGCTGCTATGAGGCCAGATGTCATTACAGAAACTGTAGTGGAGGTGTCAACTG
AAGAGTCTGAACCCATGGATACCTCTCCTATTCCAACATCACCAGATAGCCATGAACCAATGAAAAAGAA
AAAAGGAAACACAACCTATTTGTGGGAGTTTCTTTTAGATCTACTTCAAGATAAAAATACTTGTCCCAGG
TATATTAAATGGACTCAGAGAGAAAAAGGCATATTCAAGCTGGTGGATTCAAAGGCTGTCTCTAAGCTTT
GGGGAAAGCATAAGAACAAACCAGACATGAACTATGAAACCATGGGACGAGCTTTGAGATACTACTACCA
AAGGGGAATTCTTGCAAAGGTTGAAGGACAGAGGCTTGTATATCAGTTCAAGGATATGCCGAAAAACATA
GTGGTCATAGATGATGACAAAAGTGAAACCTGTAATGAAGATTTAGCAGGAACTACTGATGAAAAATCAT
TAGAACGAGTGTCACTGTCTGCAGAAAGTCTCCTGAAAGCAGCATCCTCTGTTCGCAGTGGAAAAAATTC
ATCCCCTATAAACTGCTCCAGAGCAGAGAAGGGTGTAGCTAGAGTTGTGAATATCACTTCCCCTGGGCAC
GATGCTTCATCCAGGTCTCCTACTACCACTGCATCTGTGTCAGCAACAGCAGCTCCAAGGACAGTTCGTG
TGGCAATGCAGGTACCTGTTGTAATGACATCATTGGGTCAGAAAATTTCAACTGTGGCAGTTCAGTCAGT
TAATGCAGGTGCACCATTAATAACCAGCACTAGTCCAACAACAGCGACCTCTCCAAAGGTAGTCATTCAG
ACAATCCCTACTGTGATGCCAGCTTCTACTGAAAATGGAGACAAAATCACCATGCAGCCTGCCAAAATTA
TTACCATCCCAGCTACACAGCTTGCACAGTGTCAACTGCAGACAAAGTCAAATCTGACTGGATCAGGAAG
CATTAACATTGTTGGAACCCCATTGGCTGTGAGAGCACTTACCCCTGTTTCAATAGCCCATGGTACACCT
GTAATGAGACTATCAATGCCTACTCAGCAGGCATCTGGCCAGACTCCTCCTCGAGTTATCAGTGCAGTCA
TAAAGGGGCCAGAGGTTAAATCGGAAGCAGTGGCAAAAAAGCAAGAACATGATGTGAAAACTTTGCAGCT
AGTAGAAGAAAAACCAGCAGATGGAAATAAGACAGTGACCCACGTAGTGGTTGTCAGTGCGCCTTCAGCT
ATTGCCCTTCCTGTAACTATGAAAACAGAAGGACTAGTGACATGTGAGAAATAGTAATGAACTAGTCCGT
AACTTGAAAGTATTTCGATTTCTTGGCTTTATATATCTTGTGGAAAGGACGAAGGATAGGATTTCAGTGG
ATCCAA
