>Addgene plasmid #144252 | TFORF2878 | depositor partial sequence | sequence record 284872 | Barcode
AGGATAGGATTTCAGTGGATCCAA
